>Addgene plasmid #215935 | AA102 | addgene full sequence | sequence record 431435 | Addgene NGS Result
TCGCGCGTTTCGGTGATGACGGTGAAAACCTCTGACACATGCAGCTCCCGGAGACGGTCACAGCTTGTCT
GTAAGCGGATGCCGGGAGCAGACAAGCCCGTCAGGGCGCGTCAGCGGGTGTTGGCGGGTGTCGGGGCTGG
CTTAACTATGCGGCATCAGAGCAGATTGTACTGAGAGTGCACCATATGCGGTGTGAAATACCGCACAGAT
GCGTAAGGAGAAAATACCGCATCAGGCGCCATTCGCCATTCAGGCTGCGCAACTGTTGGGAAGGGCGATC
GGTGCGGGCCTCTTCGCTATTACGCCAGCTGGCGAAAGGGGGATGTGCTGCAAGGCGATTAAGTTGGGTA
ACGCCAGGGTTTTCCCAGTCACGACGTTGTAAAACGACGGCCAGAGAATTCGAGCTCGGTACCTCGCGAA
TACATCTAGATGAAGACGTCAGAACCGACTCGGTGCCACTTTTTCAAGACCAGGCTAAGAGACGAGAAAA
AACGCGTCTCCATCTACAAGAGTAGAAATTACCGGTGTTTCGTCCTTTCCACAAGATATATAAAGCCAAG
AAATCGAAATACTTTCAAGTTACGGTAAGCATATGATAGTCCATTTTAAAACATAATTTTAAAACTGCAA
ACTACCCAAGAAATTATTACTTTCTACGTCACGTATTTTGTACTAATATCTTTGTGTTTACAGTCAAATT
AATTCTAATTATCTCTCTAACAGCCTTGTATCGTATATGCAAATATGAAGGAATCATGGGAAATAGGCCC
TCTTCGAATCTAGTTGCAAAGATGGATAAAGTTTTAAACAGAGAGGAATCTTTGCAGCTAATGGACCTTC
TACACGCGTCTTCATCGGATCCCGGGCCCGTCGACTGCAGAGGCCTGCATGCAAGCTTGGTGTAATCATG
GTCATAGCTGTTTCCTGTGTGAAATTGTTATCCGCTCACAATTCCACACAACATACGAGCCGGAAGCATA
AAGTGTAAAGCCTGGGGTGCCTAATGAGTGAGCTAACTCACATTAATTGCGTTGCGCTCACTGCCCGCTT
TCCAGTCGGGAAACCTGTCGTGCCAGCTGCATTAATGAATCGGCCAACGCGCGGGGAGAGGCGGTTTGCG
TATTGGGCGCTCTTCCGCTTCCTCGCTCACTGACTCGCTGCGCTCGGTCGTTCGGCTGCGGCGAGCGGTA
TCAGCTCACTCAAAGGCGGTAATACGGTTATCCACAGAATCAGGGGATAACGCAGGAAAGAACATGTGAG
CAAAAGGCCAGCAAAAGGCCAGGAACCGTAAAAAGGCCGCGTTGCTGGCGTTTTTCCATAGGCTCCGCCC
CCCTGACGAGCATCACAAAAATCGACGCTCAAGTCAGAGGTGGCGAAACCCGACAGGACTATAAAGATAC
CAGGCGTTTCCCCCTGGAAGCTCCCTCGTGCGCTCTCCTGTTCCGACCCTGCCGCTTACCGGATACCTGT
CCGCCTTTCTCCCTTCGGGAAGCGTGGCGCTTTCTCATAGCTCACGCTGTAGGTATCTCAGTTCGGTGTA
GGTCGTTCGCTCCAAGCTGGGCTGTGTGCACGAACCCCCCGTTCAGCCCGACCGCTGCGCCTTATCCGGT
AACTATCGTCTTGAGTCCAACCCGGTAAGACACGACTTATCGCCACTGGCAGCAGCCACTGGTAACAGGA
TTAGCAGAGCGAGGTATGTAGGCGGTGCTACAGAGTTCTTGAAGTGGTGGCCTAACTACGGCTACACTAG
AAGAACAGTATTTGGTATCTGCGCTCTGCTGAAGCCAGTTACCTTCGGAAAAAGAGTTGGTAGCTCTTGA
TCCGGCAAACAAACCACCGCTGGTAGCGGTGGTTTTTTTGTTTGCAAGCAGCAGATTACGCGCAGAAAAA
AAGGATCTCAAGAAGATCCTTTGATCTTTTCTACGGGGTCTGACGCTCAGTGGAACGAAAACTCACGTTA
AGGGATTTTGGTCATGAGATTATCAAAAAGGATCTTCACCTAGATCCTTTTAAATTAAAAATGAAGTTTT
AAATCAAGCCCAATCTGAATAATGTTACAACCAATTAACCAATTCTGATTAGAAAAACTCATCGAGCATC
AAATGAAACTGCAATTTATTCATATCAGGATTATCAATACCATATTTTTGAAAAAGCCGTTTCTGTAATG
AAGGAGAAAACTCACCGAGGCAGTTCCATAGGATGGCAAGATCCTGGTATCGGTCTGCGATTCCGACTCG
TCCAACATCAATACAACCTATTAATTTCCCCTCGTCAAAAATAAGGTTATCAAGTGAGAAATCACCATGA
GTGACGACTGAATCCGGTGAGAATGGCAAAAGTTTATGCATTTCTTTCCAGACTTGTTCAACAGGCCAGC
CATTACGCTCGTCATCAAAATCACTCGCATCAACCAAACCGTTATTCATTCGTGATTGCGCCTGAGCGAG
ACGAAATACGCGATCGCTGTTAAAAGGACAATTACAAACAGGAATCGAATGCAACCGGCGCAGGAACACT
GCCAGCGCATCAACAATATTTTCACCTGAATCAGGATATTCTTCTAATACCTGGAATGCTGTTTTTCCGG
GGATCGCAGTGGTGAGTAACCATGCATCATCAGGAGTACGGATAAAATGCTTGATGGTCGGAAGAGGCAT
AAATTCCGTCAGCCAGTTTAGTCTGACCATCTCATCTGTAACATCATTGGCAACGCTACCTTTGCCATGT
TTCAGAAACAACTCTGGCGCATCGGGCTTCCCATACAAGCGATAGATTGTCGCACCTGATTGCCCGACAT
TATCGCGAGCCCATTTATACCCATATAAATCAGCATCCATGTTGGAATTTAATCGCGGCCTCGACGTTTC
CCGTTGAATATGGCTCATAACACCCCTTGTATTACTGTTTATGTAAGCAGACAGTTTTATTGTTCATGAT
GATATATTTTTATCTTGTGCAATGTAACATCAGAGATTTTGAGACACGGGCCAGAGCTGCA
Features (pLannotate 1.2.2; 12 found; start..end, strand, type, name):
    137..236     +  misc_feature   bom (fragment): basis of mobility region from pBR322
    242..399     -  CDS            lacZα (fragment): LacZα fragment of β-galactosidase; lacZ fragment
    444..468     -  misc_RNA       gRNA scaffold (fragment): guide RNA scaffold for the Streptococcus pyogenes CRISPR/Cas9 system
    532..772     -  promoter       U6 promoter: RNA polymerase III promoter for human U6 snRNA
    792..842     +  CDS            small t antigen (fragment): SV40 (simian virus 40) small t antigen
    935..951     -  protein_bind   lac operator: The lac repressor binds to the lac operator to inhibit transcription in E. coli. This inhibition can be relieved by adding lactose or isopropyl-β-D-thiogalactopyranoside (IPTG). lac repressor encoded by lacI
    959..989     -  promoter       lac promoter: promoter for the E. coli lac operon
   1004..1025    -  protein_bind   CAP binding site: CAP binding activates transcription in the presence of cAMP. E. coli catabolite activator protein
   1038..1130    -  CDS            lacI (fragment): lac repressor; lacI; The lac repressor binds to the lac operator to inhibit transcription in E. coli. This inhibition can be relieved by adding lactose or isopropyl-β-D-thiogalactopyranoside (IPTG).
   1313..1901    -  rep_origin     ori: high-copy-number ColE1/pMB1/pBR322/pUC origin of replication
   2079..2888    -  CDS            KanR: aminoglycoside phosphotransferase; aph(3')-Ia; confers resistance to kanamycin in bacteria or G418 (Geneticin®) in eukaryotes
   2995..35      +  CDS            rop (fragment) (across the origin): Rop protein, which maintains plasmids at low copy number; rop
