[The description below was written by a language model from this plasmid's Addgene catalogue record and pLannotate feature annotations shown in this document.]
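Description:
AA102 is a Fragmid "fragment" plasmid, one of a set of modular parts intended to be combined into complete CRISPR vectors rather than used on its own. It is carried in the small pUC57-Kan cloning backbone (about 3 kb in the sequenced record), which replicates in E. coli from a high-copy ColE1/pUC-type origin and is selected with kanamycin through the aph(3')-Ia resistance gene. The remaining backbone annotations (lac promoter, operator and CAP site, and fragments of lacZα, lacI, bom and rop) are remnants of the pUC cloning region and have no stated role in the module.

The payload is a guide-expression cassette in reverse orientation, described in the record as rev{U6_v1; DR_v0 [EnAs]; BsmBI_v2; BsmBI_v5}. The human U6 RNA polymerase III promoter, annotated on the minus strand, drives a direct repeat for enhanced Acidaminococcus sp. Cas12a (EnAs). This is followed by a pair of BsmBI Type IIS sites that presumably serve as the entry point for cloning guide spacers. The stated purpose notes that this arrangement enables iBar UMIs, internal barcodes associated with guides that act as unique molecular identifiers in pooled screens.

The automated annotation does not label the Cas12a direct repeat or the BsmBI sites. It does report a short fragment matching the S. pyogenes Cas9 gRNA scaffold and a short SV40 small t antigen fragment next to the cassette. These are only partial matches and do not correspond to anything in the catalogue description, so they may be incidental. The record does not state the cloning method or the flanking assembly sites used to join this fragment to other modules.
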