Addgene plasmid #215935: AA102
Purpose: Fragmid fragment: (guide cassette) guide expression; reverse orientation; enables iBar UMIs
Depositing lab: John Doench. Depositing organization: Broad Institute. Publication: Modular vector assembly enables rapid assessment of emerging CRISPR technologies. McGee AV, Liu YV, Griffith AL, Szegletes ZM, Wen B, Kraus C, Miller NW, Steger RJ, Escude Velasco B, Bosch JA, Zirin JD, Viswanatha R, Sontheimer EJ, Goodale A, Greene MA, Green TM, Doench JG. Cell Genom. 2024 Mar 13;4(3):100519. doi: 10.1016/j.xgen.2024.100519. PubMed 38484704.
Backbone
  Vector backbone: pUC57-Kan
  Vector type: CRISPR ; Fragment
Growth in bacteria
  Bacterial resistance: Kanamycin, 50 μg/mL
  Growth temperature: 37°C
  Growth strain: DH5alpha
  Copy number: Unknown
Gene/Insert
  Gene/Insert name: rev{U6_v1; DR_v0 [EnAs]; BsmBI_v2; BsmBI_v5}
  Species: Enhanced Acidaminococcus sp.
  Cloning method: Unknown
Resource information
  A portion of this plasmid was derived from a plasmid made by: Genscript ID: U271KGF080-2
Terms and licenses: Academic/Nonprofit Terms; Industry Terms: Not Available to Industry
Depositor comments: Please visit https://www.biorxiv.org/content/10.1101/2023.10.25.564061v1 for bioRxiv preprint.
How to cite: AA102 was a gift from John Doench (Addgene plasmid # 215935 ; http://n2t.net/addgene:215935 ; RRID:Addgene_215935)
